Addgene plasmid #76776: SYK gRNA (BRDN0001148390)
Purpose: 3rd generation lentiviral gRNA plasmid targeting human SYK
Depositing lab: John Doench & David Root. Depositing organization: Broad Institute. Publication: Optimized sgRNA design to maximize activity and minimize off-target effects of CRISPR-Cas9. Doench JG, Fusi N, Sullender M, Hegde M, Vaimberg EW, Donovan KF, Smith I, Tothova Z, Wilen C, Orchard R, Virgin HW, Listgarten J, Root DE. Nat Biotechnol. 2016 Jan 18. doi: 10.1038/nbt.3437. PubMed 26780180.
Backbone
  Vector backbone: lentiGuide-Puro
  Backbone manufacturer: Zhang Lab (Addgene plasmid # 52963)
  Vector type: Mammalian Expression, Lentiviral, CRISPR
  Selectable markers: Puromycin
Growth in bacteria
  Bacterial resistance: Ampicillin, 100 μg/mL
  Growth temperature: 37°C
  Growth strain: DH5alpha
  Copy number: High Copy
Gene/Insert
  Gene/Insert name: SYK (alt names: SYK; NM_001135052.3)
  gRNA/shRNA sequence: CACACCACTACACCATCGAG
  Species: H. sapiens (human)
  Entrez Gene: SYK (a.k.a. IMD82, p72-Syk)
  Promoter: hU6
  Cloning method: Unknown
  Sequencing primers: 5′ U6-F; 3′ pS2-R
Terms and licenses: Academic/Nonprofit Terms; Industry Terms: Not Available to Industry
Depositor comments: The gRNA was designed to target the following Genbank reference sequence(s): NM_001135052.3,NM_001174167.2,NM_001174168.2,NM_003177.6. Note that this plasmid does NOT contain Cas9. It should be used in conjunction with lentiCas9-Blast (Addgene #52962) or otherwise with cell lines already expressing Cas9. Browse the full kinome gRNA library at http://www.addgene.org/pooled-library/broadgpp-human-kinome/ or visit http://www.broadinstitute.org/rnai/public/ for detailed protocols and information.
How to cite: SYK gRNA (BRDN0001148390) was a gift from John Doench & David Root (Addgene plasmid # 76776 ; http://n2t.net/addgene:76776 ; RRID:Addgene_76776)
