[The description below was written by a language model from this plasmid's Addgene catalogue record and pLannotate feature annotations shown in this document.]
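Description:
SYK gRNA (BRDN0001148390) is a third-generation lentiviral guide RNA plasmid built on the lentiGuide-Puro backbone and designed to target human SYK, the spleen tyrosine kinase gene. It is propagated in E. coli as a high-copy plasmid through a ColE1/pUC-type origin with ampicillin selection (AmpR), and the backbone also carries an f1 origin, an SV40 origin and residual lac, T7 and T3 promoter elements left over from the cloning vector.

The viral portion is a self-inactivating HIV-1 transfer cassette. An RSV promoter drives a truncated 5' LTR, so genomic RNA production in packaging cells does not depend on Tat. This is followed by the Ψ packaging signal with a gag fragment, the Rev response element for Rev-dependent nuclear export, a cPPT/CTS, and a ΔU3 3' LTR that disables LTR promoter activity after integration. Between the LTRs sit two expression units. A human U6 RNA polymerase III promoter transcribes the SYK-specific spacer fused to the Streptococcus pyogenes Cas9 guide scaffold. The EF-1α core promoter with its intron A drives puromycin N-acetyltransferase, with a WPRE downstream to enhance transcript expression, allowing puromycin selection of transduced mammalian cells.

The plasmid does not encode Cas9, so it must be used with a separate Cas9 vector such as lentiCas9-Blast or in cells that already express Cas9. The guide was designed against several SYK reference transcripts, and the depositor links it to a human kinome gRNA library. It is suited to SYK knockout by lentiviral delivery.
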