Features (pLannotate 1.2.2; 29 found; start..end, strand, type, name):
     14..80      +  CDS            small t antigen (fragment): SV40 (simian virus 40) small t antigen
    106..317     +  promoter       EF-1α core promoter: core promoter for human elongation factor EF-1α
    318..1256    +  intron         EF-1α intron A: intron upstream of the start codon of human EF-1α
   1278..1877    +  CDS            PuroR (fragment): puromycin N-acetyltransferase; pac from Streptomyces; confers resistance to puromycin
   1893..2481    +  misc_feature   WPRE: woodchuck hepatitis virus posttranscriptional regulatory element
   2532..2551    +  misc_feature   cPPT/CTS (fragment): central polypurine tract and central termination sequence of HIV-1
   2553..2786    +  LTR            3' LTR (ΔU3): self-inactivating 3' long terminal repeat (LTR) from HIV-1
   2864..2985    +  polyA_signal   SV40 poly(A) signal: SV40 polyadenylation signal
   3025..3160    +  rep_origin     SV40 ori: SV40 origin of replication
   3181..3199    -  promoter       T7 promoter: promoter for bacteriophage T7 RNA polymerase
   3207..3362    +  CDS            lacZα (fragment): LacZα fragment of β-galactosidase; lacZ fragment
   3367..3795    +  rep_origin     f1 ori (sequence partly withheld): f1 bacteriophage origin of replication; arrow indicates direction of (+) strand synthesis
   3848..3952    +  promoter       AmpR promoter: bla
   3953..4813    +  CDS            AmpR: β-lactamase; bla; confers resistance to ampicillin, carbenicillin, and related antibiotics
   4984..5572    +  rep_origin     ori: high-copy-number ColE1/pMB1/pBR322/pUC origin of replication
   5755..5847    +  CDS            lacI (fragment): lac repressor; lacI; The lac repressor binds to the lac operator to inhibit transcription in E. coli. This inhibition can be relieved by adding lactose or isopropyl-β-D-thiogalactopyranoside (IPTG).
   5860..5881    +  protein_bind   CAP binding site: CAP binding activates transcription in the presence of cAMP. E. coli catabolite activator protein
   5896..5926    +  promoter       lac promoter: promoter for the E. coli lac operon
   5934..5950    +  protein_bind   lac operator: The lac repressor binds to the lac operator to inhibit transcription in E. coli. This inhibition can be relieved by adding lactose or isopropyl-β-D-thiogalactopyranoside (IPTG). lac repressor encoded by lacI
   5995..6013    +  promoter       T3 promoter: promoter for bacteriophage T3 RNA polymerase
   6041..6267    +  promoter       RSV promoter: Rous sarcoma virus enhancer/promoter
   6268..6448    +  LTR            5' LTR (truncated): truncated 5' long terminal repeat (LTR) from HIV-1
   6495..6620    +  misc_feature   HIV-1 Ψ: packaging signal of human immunodeficiency virus type 1
   6604..6967    +  CDS            HIV-1 gag (fragment): gag protein from human immunodeficiency virus 1; gag
   7113..7346    +  misc_feature   RRE: The Rev response element (RRE) of HIV-1 allows for Rev-dependent mRNA export from the nucleus to the cytoplasm.
   7723..7749    +  CDS            Rev (fragment): human immunodeficiency virus 1 (HIV-1) Rev protein; rev; enhances nuclear export of unspliced and incompletely spliced viral mRNAs
   7753..7993    +  promoter       U6 promoter: RNA polymerase III promoter for human U6 snRNA
   8023..8098    +  misc_RNA       gRNA scaffold: guide RNA scaffold for the Streptococcus pyogenes CRISPR/Cas9 system
   8154..8271    +  misc_feature   cPPT/CTS: central polypurine tract and central termination sequence of HIV-1
>Addgene plasmid #76776 | SYK gRNA (BRDN0001148390) | addgene full sequence | sequence record 186484 | Addgene Assembled Sequence
CCCGGGTGCAAAGATGGATAAAGTTTTAAACAGAGAGGAATCTTTGCAGCTAATGGACCTTCTAGGTCTT
GAAAGGAGTGGGAATTGGCTCCGGTGCCCGTCAGTGGGCAGAGCGCACATCGCCCACAGTCCCCGAGAAG
TTGGGGGGAGGGGTCGGCAATTGATCCGGTGCCTAGAGAAGGTGGCGCGGGGTAAACTGGGAAAGTGATG
TCGTGTACTGGCTCCGCCTTTTTCCCGAGGGTGGGGGAGAACCGTATATAAGTGCAGTAGTCGCCGTGAA
CGTTCTTTTTCGCAACGGGTTTGCCGCCAGAACACAGGTAAGTGCCGTGTGTGGTTCCCGCGGGCCTGGC
CTCTTTACGGGTTATGGCCCTTGCGTGCCTTGAATTACTTCCACCTGGCTGCAGTACGTGATTCTTGATC
CCGAGCTTCGGGTTGGAAGTGGGTGGGAGAGTTCGAGGCCTTGCGCTTAAGGAGCCCCTTCGCCTCGTGC
TTGAGTTGAGGCCTGGCCTGGGCGCTGGGGCCGCCGCGTGCGAATCTGGTGGCACCTTCGCGCCTGTCTC
GCTGCTTTCGATAAGTCTCTAGCCATTTAAAATTTTTGATGACCTGCTGCGACGCTTTTTTTCTGGCAAG
ATAGTCTTGTAAATGCGGGCCAAGATCTGCACACTGGTATTTCGGTTTTTGGGGCCGCGGGCGGCGACGG
GGCCCGTGCGTCCCAGCGCACATGTTCGGCGAGGCGGGGCCTGCGAGCGCGGCCACCGAGAATCGGACGG
GGGTAGTCTCAAGCTGGCCGGCCTGCTCTGGTGCCTGGCCTCGCGCCGCCGTGTATCGCCCCGCCCTGGG
CGGCAAGGCTGGCCCGGTCGGCACCAGTTGCGTGAGCGGAAAGATGGCCGCTTCCCGGCCCTGCTGCAGG
GAGCTCAAAATGGAGGACGCGGCGCTCGGGAGAGCGGGCGGGTGAGTCACCCACACAAAGGAAAAGGGCC
TTTCCGTCCTCAGCCGTCGCTTCATGTGACTCCACGGAGTACCGGGCGCCGTCCAGGCACCTCGATTAGT
TCTCGAGCTTTTGGAGTACGTCGTCTTTAGGTTGGGGGGAGGGGTTTTATGCGATGGAGTTTCCCCACAC
TGAGTGGGTGGAGACTGAAGTTAGGCCAGCTTGGCACTTGATGTAATTCTCCTTGGAATTTGCCCTTTTT
GAGTTTGGATCTTGGTTCATTCTCAAGCCTCAGACAGTGGTTCAAAGTTTTTTTCTTCCATTTCAGGTGT
CGTGACGTACGGCCACCATGACCGAGTACAAGCCCACGGTGCGCCTCGCCACCCGCGACGACGTCCCCAG
GGCCGTACGCACCCTCGCCGCCGCGTTCGCCGACTACCCCGCCACGCGCCACACCGTCGATCCGGACCGC
CACATCGAGCGGGTCACCGAGCTGCAAGAACTCTTCCTCACGCGCGTCGGGCTCGACATCGGCAAGGTGT
GGGTCGCGGACGACGGCGCCGCCGTGGCGGTCTGGACCACGCCGGAGAGCGTCGAAGCGGGGGCGGTGTT
CGCCGAGATCGGCCCGCGCATGGCCGAGTTGAGCGGTTCCCGGCTGGCCGCGCAGCAACAGATGGAAGGC
CTCCTGGCGCCGCACCGGCCCAAGGAGCCCGCGTGGTTCCTGGCCACCGTCGGAGTCTCGCCCGACCACC
AGGGCAAGGGTCTGGGCAGCGCCGTCGTGCTCCCCGGAGTGGAGGCGGCCGAGCGCGCCGGGGTGCCCGC
CTTCCTGGAGACCTCCGCGCCCCGCAACCTCCCCTTCTACGAGCGGCTCGGCTTCACCGTCACCGCCGAC
GTCGAGGTGCCCGAAGGACCGCGCACCTGGTGCATGACCCGCAAGCCCGGTGCCTGAACGCGTTAAGTCG
ACAATCAACCTCTGGATTACAAAATTTGTGAAAGATTGACTGGTATTCTTAACTATGTTGCTCCTTTTAC
GCTATGTGGATACGCTGCTTTAATGCCTTTGTATCATGCTATTGCTTCCCGTATGGCTTTCATTTTCTCC
TCCTTGTATAAATCCTGGTTGCTGTCTCTTTATGAGGAGTTGTGGCCCGTTGTCAGGCAACGTGGCGTGG
TGTGCACTGTGTTTGCTGACGCAACCCCCACTGGTTGGGGCATTGCCACCACCTGTCAGCTCCTTTCCGG
GACTTTCGCTTTCCCCCTCCCTATTGCCACGGCGGAACTCATCGCCGCCTGCCTTGCCCGCTGCTGGACA
GGGGCTCGGCTGTTGGGCACTGACAATTCCGTGGTGTTGTCGGGGAAATCATCGTCCTTTCCTTGGCTGC
TCGCCTGTGTTGCCACCTGGATTCTGCGCGGGACGTCCTTCTGCTACGTCCCTTCGGCCCTCAATCCAGC
GGACCTTCCTTCCCGCGGCCTGCTGCCGGCTCTGCGGCCTCTTCCGCGTCTTCGCCTTCGCCCTCAGACG
AGTCGGATCTCCCTTTGGGCCGCCTCCCCGCGTCGACTTTAAGACCAATGACTTACAAGGCAGCTGTAGA
TCTTAGCCACTTTTTAAAAGAAAAGGGGGGACTGGAAGGGCTAATTCACTCCCAACGAAGACAAGATCTG
CTTTTTGCTTGTACTGGGTCTCTCTGGTTAGACCAGATCTGAGCCTGGGAGCTCTCTGGCTAACTAGGGA
ACCCACTGCTTAAGCCTCAATAAAGCTTGCCTTGAGTGCTTCAAGTAGTGTGTGCCCGTCTGTTGTGTGA
CTCTGGTAACTAGAGATCCCTCAGACCCTTTTAGTCAGTGTGGAAAATCTCTAGCAGTACGTATAGTAGT
TCATGTCATCTTATTATTCAGTATTTATAACTTGCAAAGAAATGAATATCAGAGAGTGAGAGGAACTTGT
TTATTGCAGCTTATAATGGTTACAAATAAAGCAATAGCATCACAAATTTCACAAATAAAGCATTTTTTTC
ACTGCATTCTAGTTGTGGTTTGTCCAAACTCATCAATGTATCTTATCATGTCTGGCTCTAGCTATCCCGC
CCCTAACTCCGCCCATCCCGCCCCTAACTCCGCCCAGTTCCGCCCATTCTCCGCCCCATGGCTGACTAAT
TTTTTTTATTTATGCAGAGGCCGAGGCCGCCTCGGCCTCTGAGCTATTCCAGAAGTAGTGAGGAGGCTTT
TTTGGAGGCCTAGGGACGTACCCAATTCGCCCTATAGTGAGTCGTATTACGCGCGCTCACTGGCCGTCGT
TTTACAACGTCGTGACTGGGAAAACCCTGGCGTTACCCAACTTAATCGCCTTGCAGCACATCCCCCTTTC
GCCAGCTGGCGTAATAGCGAAGAGGCCCGCACCGATCGCCCTTCCCAACAGTTGCGCAGCCTGAATGGCG
AATGGG
[124 nt withheld, positions 3367-3490]
C
[91 nt withheld, positions 3492-3582]
A
[49 nt withheld, positions 3584-3632]
CCTTTGACGTTGGAGTCCACGTTCTTT
[37 nt withheld, positions 3660-3696]
ACCCTATCTCGGTCTATTCTTTTGATTTATAAGGGATTTTGCCGATTTCGGCCTATTGGTTAAAAAATGA
GCTGATTTAACAAAAATTTAACGCGAATTTTAACAAAATATTAACGCTTACAATTTAGGTGGCACTTTTC
GGGGAAATGTGCGCGGAACCCCTATTTGTTTATTTTTCTAAATACATTCAAATATGTATCCGCTCATGAG
ACAATAACCCTGATAAATGCTTCAATAATATTGAAAAAGGAAGAGTATGAGTATTCAACATTTCCGTGTC
GCCCTTATTCCCTTTTTTGCGGCATTTTGCCTTCCTGTTTTTGCTCACCCAGAAACGCTGGTGAAAGTAA
AAGATGCTGAAGATCAGTTGGGTGCACGAGTGGGTTACATCGAACTGGATCTCAACAGCGGTAAGATCCT
TGAGAGTTTTCGCCCCGAAGAACGTTTTCCAATGATGAGCACTTTTAAAGTTCTGCTATGTGGCGCGGTA
TTATCCCGTATTGACGCCGGGCAAGAGCAACTCGGTCGCCGCATACACTATTCTCAGAATGACTTGGTTG
AGTACTCACCAGTCACAGAAAAGCATCTTACGGATGGCATGACAGTAAGAGAATTATGCAGTGCTGCCAT
AACCATGAGTGATAACACTGCGGCCAACTTACTTCTGACAACGATCGGAGGACCGAAGGAGCTAACCGCT
TTTTTGCACAACATGGGGGATCATGTAACTCGCCTTGATCGTTGGGAACCGGAGCTGAATGAAGCCATAC
CAAACGACGAGCGTGACACCACGATGCCTGTAGCAATGGCAACAACGTTGCGCAAACTATTAACTGGCGA
ACTACTTACTCTAGCTTCCCGGCAACAATTAATAGACTGGATGGAGGCGGATAAAGTTGCAGGACCACTT
CTGCGCTCGGCCCTTCCGGCTGGCTGGTTTATTGCTGATAAATCTGGAGCCGGTGAGCGTGGGTCTCGCG
GTATCATTGCAGCACTGGGGCCAGATGGTAAGCCCTCCCGTATCGTAGTTATCTACACGACGGGGAGTCA
GGCAACTATGGATGAACGAAATAGACAGATCGCTGAGATAGGTGCCTCACTGATTAAGCATTGGTAACTG
TCAGACCAAGTTTACTCATATATACTTTAGATTGATTTAAAACTTCATTTTTAATTTAAAAGGATCTAGG
TGAAGATCCTTTTTGATAATCTCATGACCAAAATCCCTTAACGTGAGTTTTCGTTCCACTGAGCGTCAGA
CCCCGTAGAAAAGATCAAAGGATCTTCTTGAGATCCTTTTTTTCTGCGCGTAATCTGCTGCTTGCAAACA
AAAAAACCACCGCTACCAGCGGTGGTTTGTTTGCCGGATCAAGAGCTACCAACTCTTTTTCCGAAGGTAA
CTGGCTTCAGCAGAGCGCAGATACCAAATACTGTTCTTCTAGTGTAGCCGTAGTTAGGCCACCACTTCAA
GAACTCTGTAGCACCGCCTACATACCTCGCTCTGCTAATCCTGTTACCAGTGGCTGCTGCCAGTGGCGAT
AAGTCGTGTCTTACCGGGTTGGACTCAAGACGATAGTTACCGGATAAGGCGCAGCGGTCGGGCTGAACGG
GGGGTTCGTGCACACAGCCCAGCTTGGAGCGAACGACCTACACCGAACTGAGATACCTACAGCGTGAGCT
ATGAGAAAGCGCCACGCTTCCCGAAGGGAGAAAGGCGGACAGGTATCCGGTAAGCGGCAGGGTCGGAACA
GGAGAGCGCACGAGGGAGCTTCCAGGGGGAAACGCCTGGTATCTTTATAGTCCTGTCGGGTTTCGCCACC
TCTGACTTGAGCGTCGATTTTTGTGATGCTCGTCAGGGGGGCGGAGCCTATGGAAAAACGCCAGCAACGC
GGCCTTTTTACGGTTCCTGGCCTTTTGCTGGCCTTTTGCTCACATGTTCTTTCCTGCGTTATCCCCTGAT
TCTGTGGATAACCGTATTACCGCCTTTGAGTGAGCTGATACCGCTCGCCGCAGCCGAACGACCGAGCGCA
GCGAGTCAGTGAGCGAGGAAGCGGAAGAGCGCCCAATACGCAAACCGCCTCTCCCCGCGCGTTGGCCGAT
TCATTAATGCAGCTGGCACGACAGGTTTCCCGACTGGAAAGCGGGCAGTGAGCGCAACGCAATTAATGTG
AGTTAGCTCACTCATTAGGCACCCCAGGCTTTACACTTTATGCTTCCGGCTCGTATGTTGTGTGGAATTG
TGAGCGGATAACAATTTCACACAGGAAACAGCTATGACCATGATTACGCCAAGCGCGCAATTAACCCTCA
CTAAAGGGAACAAAAGCTGGAGCTGCAAGCTTAATGTAGTCTTATGCAATACTCTTGTAGTCTTGCAACA
TGGTAACGATGAGTTAGCAACATGCCTTACAAGGAGAGAAAAAGCACCGTGCATGCCGATTGGTGGAAGT
AAGGTGGTACGATCGTGCCTTATTAGGAAGGCAACAGACGGGTCTGACATGGATTGGACGAACCACTGAA
TTGCCGCATTGCAGAGATATTGTATTTAAGTGCCTAGCTCGATACATAAACGGGTCTCTCTGGTTAGACC
AGATCTGAGCCTGGGAGCTCTCTGGCTAACTAGGGAACCCACTGCTTAAGCCTCAATAAAGCTTGCCTTG
AGTGCTTCAAGTAGTGTGTGCCCGTCTGTTGTGTGACTCTGGTAACTAGAGATCCCTCAGACCCTTTTAG
TCAGTGTGGAAAATCTCTAGCAGTGGCGCCCGAACAGGGACTTGAAAGCGAAAGGGAAACCAGAGGAGCT
CTCTCGACGCAGGACTCGGCTTGCTGAAGCGCGCACGGCAAGAGGCGAGGGGCGGCGACTGGTGAGTACG
CCAAAAATTTTGACTAGCGGAGGCTAGAAGGAGAGAGATGGGTGCGAGAGCGTCAGTATTAAGCGGGGGA
GAATTAGATCGCGATGGGAAAAAATTCGGTTAAGGCCAGGGGGAAAGAAAAAATATAAATTAAAACATAT
AGTATGGGCAAGCAGGGAGCTAGAACGATTCGCAGTTAATCCTGGCCTGTTAGAAACATCAGAAGGCTGT
AGACAAATACTGGGACAGCTACAACCATCCCTTCAGACAGGATCAGAAGAACTTAGATCATTATATAATA
CAGTAGCAACCCTCTATTGTGTGCATCAAAGGATAGAGATAAAAGACACCAAGGAAGCTTTAGACAAGAT
AGAGGAAGAGCAAAACAAAAGTAAGACCACCGCACAGCAAGCGGCCGCTGATCTTCAGACCTGGAGGAGG
AGATATGAGGGACAATTGGAGAAGTGAATTATATAAATATAAAGTAGTAAAAATTGAACCATTAGGAGTA
GCACCCACCAAGGCAAAGAGAAGAGTGGTGCAGAGAGAAAAAAGAGCAGTGGGAATAGGAGCTTTGTTCC
TTGGGTTCTTGGGAGCAGCAGGAAGCACTATGGGCGCAGCGTCAATGACGCTGACGGTACAGGCCAGACA
ATTATTGTCTGGTATAGTGCAGCAGCAGAACAATTTGCTGAGGGCTATTGAGGCGCAACAGCATCTGTTG
CAACTCACAGTCTGGGGCATCAAGCAGCTCCAGGCAAGAATCCTGGCTGTGGAAAGATACCTAAAGGATC
AACAGCTCCTGGGGATTTGGGGTTGCTCTGGAAAACTCATTTGCACCACTGCTGTGCCTTGGAATGCTAG
TTGGAGTAATAAATCTCTGGAACAGATTTGGAATCACACGACCTGGATGGAGTGGGACAGAGAAATTAAC
AATTACACAAGCTTAATACACTCCTTAATTGAAGAATCGCAAAACCAGCAAGAAAAGAATGAACAAGAAT
TATTGGAATTAGATAAATGGGCAAGTTTGTGGAATTGGTTTAACATAACAAATTGGCTGTGGTATATAAA
ATTATTCATAATGATAGTAGGAGGCTTGGTAGGTTTAAGAATAGTTTTTGCTGTACTTTCTATAGTGAAT
AGAGTTAGGCAGGGATATTCACCATTATCGTTTCAGACCCACCTCCCAACCCCGAGGGGACCCAGAGAGG
GCCTATTTCCCATGATTCCTTCATATTTGCATATACGATACAAGGCTGTTAGAGAGATAATTAGAATTAA
TTTGACTGTAAACACAAAGATATTAGTACAAAATACGTGACGTAGAAAGTAATAATTTCTTGGGTAGTTT
GCAGTTTTAAAATTATGTTTTAAAATGGACTATCATATGCTTACCGTAACTTGAAAGTATTTCGATTTCT
TGGCTTTATATATCTTGTGGAAAGGACGAAACACCGCACACCACTACACCATCGAGGTTTTAGAGCTAGA
AATAGCAAGTTAAAATAAGGCTAGTCCGTTATCAACTTGAAAAAGTGGCACCGAGTCGGTGCTTTTTTAA
GCTTGGCGTAACTAGATCTTGAGACAAATGGCAGTATTCATCCACAATTTTAAAAGAAAAGGGGGGATTG
GGGGGTACAGTGCAGGGGAAAGAATAGTAGACATAATAGCAACAGACATACAAACTAAAGAATTACAAAA
ACAAATTACAAAAATTCAAAATTTTCGGGTTTATTACAGGGACAGCAGAGATCCACTTTGGCGCCGGCTC
GAGGGGG
