>Addgene plasmid #76776 | SYK gRNA (BRDN0001148390) | depositor partial sequence | sequence record 144236 | Target Sequence
CACACCACTACACCATCGAG
