>Addgene plasmid #76776 | SYK gRNA (BRDN0001148390) | addgene partial sequence | sequence record 186483 | hU6-F
GTAGAAAGTAATAATTTCTTGGGTAGTTTGCAGTTTTAAAATTATGTTTTAAAATGGACTATCATATGCT
TACCGTAACTTGAAAGTATTTCGATTTCTTGGCTTTATATATCTTGTGGAAAGGACGAAACACCGCACAC
CACTACACCATCGAGGTTTTAGAGCTAGAAATAGCAAGTTAAAATAAGGCTAGTCCGTTATCAACTTGAA
AAAGTGGCACCGAGTCGGTGCTTTTTTAAGCTTGGCGTAACTAGATCTTGAGACAAATGGCAGTATTCAT
CCACAATTTTAAAAGAAAAGGGGGGATTGGGGGGTACAGTGCAGGGGAAAGAATAGTAGACATAATAGCA
ACAGACATACAAACTAAAGAATTACAAAAACAAATTACAAAAATTCAAAATTTTCGGGTTTATTACAGGG
ACAGCAGAGATCCACTTTGGCGCCGGCTCGAGGGGGCCCGGGTGCAAAGATGGATAAAGTTTTAAACAGA
GAGGAATCTTTGCAGCTAATGGACCTTCTAGGTCTTGAAAGGAGTGGGAATTGGCTCCGGTGCCCGTCAG
TGGGCAGAGC
